Addgene plasmid #79956: pCMV-EPN-41
Purpose: Myr1-12GS-I3-01-myc-22GS-Late3
Depositing lab: Neil King. Depositing organization: University of Washington. Publication: Designed proteins induce the formation of nanocage-containing extracellular vesicles. Votteler J, Ogohara C, Yi S, Hsia Y, Nattermann U, Belnap DM, King NP, Sundquist WI. Nature. 2016 Dec 8;540(7632):292-295. doi: 10.1038/nature20607. Epub 2016 Nov 30. PubMed 27919066.
Backbone
  Vector backbone: pCMV
  Backbone size w/o insert (bp): 5443
  Modifications to backbone: Inserts were cloned into the Kpn1 and Xho1 sites
  Vector type: Mammalian Expression, Bacterial Expression
  Selectable markers: Neomycin (select with G418)
Growth in bacteria
  Bacterial resistance: Ampicillin, 100 μg/mL
  Growth temperature: 37°C
  Growth strain: DH5alpha
  Copy number: High Copy
Gene/Insert
  Gene/Insert name: EPN-41
Terms and licenses: Academic/Nonprofit Terms; Industry Terms: Not Available to Industry
How to cite: pCMV-EPN-41 was a gift from Neil King (Addgene plasmid # 79956 ; http://n2t.net/addgene:79956 ; RRID:Addgene_79956)
