[The description below was written by a language model from this plasmid's Addgene catalogue record.]
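Description:
pCMV-EPN-41 is a mammalian expression plasmid built on a pCMV backbone (about 5.4 kb without insert), with the EPN-41 coding sequence cloned between the KpnI and XhoI sites. It is maintained in E. coli as a high-copy plasmid under ampicillin selection, and it carries a neomycin resistance marker that allows G418 selection of transfected mammalian cells. The record also lists bacterial expression as a vector type. No feature table is provided, so the origin of replication, polyadenylation signal and exact promoter annotation are not documented. The backbone name implies that a CMV promoter drives the insert, but this is not stated explicitly.

The insert encodes a designed modular fusion protein summarised in the record as Myr1-12GS-I3-01-myc-22GS-Late3. Read in order, this indicates an N-terminal myristoylation signal (variant "Myr1") for membrane association and a 12-residue glycine-serine linker. These are followed by the I3-01 module, which in the context of the associated work on designed nanocages serves as the self-assembling cage subunit. Next come a myc epitope tag for detection, a 22-residue glycine-serine linker, and a C-terminal "Late3" element. Late3 is presumably a viral late-domain-type motif of the kind that recruits cellular budding machinery, although the record does not define it.

These three functions are membrane binding, self-assembly and a release signal. Combining them matches the associated study, in which designed proteins induced cells to release extracellular vesicles containing nanocages. EPN-41 appears to be one of a numbered series of such constructs, likely differing in its membrane-binding, linker or late-domain modules. It would typically be transfected into mammalian cells to test or produce these enveloped protein nanocages.
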