>Addgene plasmid #79956 | pCMV-EPN-41 | depositor partial sequence | sequence record 161991 | EPN-41
CTAGAATTATCGATCCGGAGGTACCATGGGTGCGCGTGCGTCTGGTTCTAAATCTGGCTCCGGCTCTGAC
TCTGGTAGCAAGATCGAAGAGCTGTTCAAGAAACACAAGATCGTTGCCGTGCTGCGTGCCAATAGTGTGG
AAGAAGCGAAAAAGAAAGCGCTGGCGGTTTTCCTGGGCGGCGTTCATCTGATTGAAATTACCTTTACCGT
GCCGGATGCGGATACCGTGATTAAGGAACTGAGCTTTCTGAAGGAAATGGGCGCGATTATTGGTGCGGGC
ACCGTGACCAGCGTGGAGCAGTGCCGTAAAGCGGTGGAAAGTGGCGCCGAATTCATTGTGAGTCCGCACC
TGGACGAGGAAATTAGCCAATTTTGCAAGGAGAAGGGTGTGTTCTATATGCCAGGCGTTATGACCCCGAC
CGAACTGGTGAAAGCCATGAAACTGGGCCATACCATCTTAAAACTGTTTCCGGGTGAGGTGGTGGGTCCG
CAGTTTGTTAAAGCGATGAAAGGTCCGTTTCCGAATGTGAAATTTGTGCCAACCGGCGGTGTTAATCTGG
ACAATGTGTGCGAATGGTTCAAAGCGGGCGTGCTGGCCGTGGGCGTGGGCAGCGCGTTAGTGAAAGGCAC
CCCGGTGGAAGTGGCGGAAAAGGCCAAGGCGTTCGTTGAGAAGATTCGTGGCTGCACCGAACAGAAACTG
ATTAGCGAAGAAGATCTGGGCAGCGGCAGTGGCGACGGCGGTCGTGGTAGCCGTGGCGGCGATGGTAGCG
GCGGTAGCAGCGGTCCAATTCAGCAGAAGTCCCAGCACAATAAGAGCGTTGTTCAGGAGACCCCACAAAC
TCAGAACCTGTACCCGGACTTGTCCGAGATCAAGAAGGAATATAATGTTAAGGAAAAGGACCAGGTTGAG
GATCTGAACTTGGACTCCTTGTGGGAGTGACTCGAGAAGCTTGCTAGCAGATCTT
