>Addgene plasmid #79956 | pCMV-EPN-41 | addgene partial sequence | sequence record 161993 | Bglob-pA-R 5'-ttttggcagagggaaaaaga-3'
CCACAAGGAGTCCAAGTTCAGATCCTCAACCTGGTCCTTTTCCTTAACATTATATTCCTTCTTGATCTCG
GACAAGTCCGGGTACAGGTTCTGAGTTTGTGGGGTCTCCTGAACAACGCTCTTATTGTGCTGGGACTTCT
GCTGAATTGGACCGCTGCTACCGCCGCTACCATCGCCGCCACGGCTACCACGACCGCCGTCGCCACTGCC
GCTGCCCAGATCTTCTTCGCTAATCAGTTTCTGTTCGGTGCAGCCACGAATCTTCTCAACGAACGCCTTG
GCCTTTTCCGCCACTTCCACCGGGGTGCCTTTCACTAACGCGCTGCCCACGCCCACGGCCAGCACGCCCG
CTTTGAACCATTCGCACACATTGTCCAGATTAACACCGCCGGTTGGCACAAATTTCACATTCGGAAACGG
ACCTTTCATCGCTTTAACAAACTGCGGACCCACCACCTCACCCGGAAACAGTTTTAAGATGGTATGGCCC
AGTTTCATGGCTTTCACCAGTTCGGTCGGGGTCATAACGCCTGGCATATAGAACACACCCTTCTCCTTGC
AAAATTGGCTAATTTCCTCGTCCAGGTGCGGACTCACAATGAATTCGGCGCCACTTTCCACCGCTTTACG
GCACTGCTCCACGCTGGTCACGGTGCCCGCACCAATAATCGCGCCCATTTCCTTCAGAAAGCTCAGTTCC
TTAATCACGGTATCCGCATCCGGCACGGTAAAGGTAATTTCAATCAGATGAACGCCGCCCAGGAAAACCG
CCAGCGCTTTCTTTTTCGCTTCTTCCACACTATTGGCACGCAGCACGGCAACGATCTTGTGTTTCTTGAA
CAGCTCTTCGATCTTGCTACCAGAGTCAGAGCCGGAGCCAGATTTAGAACCAGACGCACGCGCACCCAT
