>Addgene plasmid #79956 | pCMV-EPN-41 | addgene partial sequence | sequence record 161994 | CMV-F 5'-CGCAAATGGGCGGTAGGCGTG-3'
CTCTCTGGCTAACTAGAGAACCCACTGCTTACTGGCTTATCGAAATTAATACGACTCACTATAGGGAGAC
CCAAGCTGGCTAGCGTTTAAACGGGCCCTCTAGAATTATCGATCCGGAGGTACCATGGGTGCGCGTGCGT
CTGGTTCTAAATCTGGCTCCGGCTCTGACTCTGGTAGCAAGATCGAAGAGCTGTTCAAGAAACACAAGAT
CGTTGCCGTGCTGCGTGCCAATAGTGTGGAAGAAGCGAAAAAGAAAGCGCTGGCGGTTTTCCTGGGCGGC
GTTCATCTGATTGAAATTACCTTTACCGTGCCGGATGCGGATACCGTGATTAAGGAACTGAGCTTTCTGA
AGGAAATGGGCGCGATTATTGGTGCGGGCACCGTGACCAGCGTGGAGCAGTGCCGTAAAGCGGTGGAAAG
TGGCGCCGAATTCATTGTGAGTCCGCACCTGGACGAGGAAATTAGCCAATTTTGCAAGGAGAAGGGTGTG
TTCTATATGCCAGGCGTTATGACCCCGACCGAACTGGTGAAAGCCATGAAACTGGGCCATACCATCTTAA
AACTGTTTCCGGGTGAGGTGGTGGGTCCGCAGTTTGTTAAAGCGATGAAAGGTCCGTTTCCGAATGTGAA
ATTTGTGCCAACCGGCGGTGTTAATCTGGACAATGTGTGCGAATGGTTCAAAGCGGGCGTGCTGGCCGTG
GGCGTGGGCAGCGCGTTAGTGAAAGGCACCCCGGTGGAAGTGGCGGAAAAGGCCAAGGCGTTCGTTGAGA
AGATTCGTGGCTGCACCGAACAGAAACTGATTAGCGAAGAAGATCTGGGCAGCGGCAGTGGCGACGGCGG
TCGTGGTAGCCGTGGCGGCGATGGTAGCGGCGGTAGCAGCGGTCCAATTCAGCAGAAGTCCCAGCACAAT
AAGAGCGTTGTTCAGGAGACCCCACAAACTCAGAACCTGTACCCGGACTTGTCCGAGATCAAGAAGGAAT
ATAATGTTAAGGAAA
